Addgene plasmid #158747: pHCKAn-phoAp-GRFT
Purpose: low phosphate phoAp induction of Griffithsin
Depositing lab: Michael Lynch. Depositing organization: Duke University. Publication: Low-Cost, Large-Scale Production of the Anti-viral Lectin Griffithsin. Decker JS, Menacho-Melgar R, Lynch MD. Front Bioeng Biotechnol. 2020 Aug 21;8:1020. doi: 10.3389/fbioe.2020.01020. eCollection 2020. PubMed 32974328.
Backbone
  Vector backbone: pSMART HCKan
  Backbone manufacturer: Lucigen
  Backbone size w/o insert (bp): 1788
  Total vector size (bp): 2398
  Vector type: Bacterial Expression
Growth in bacteria
  Bacterial resistance: Kanamycin, 50 μg/mL
  Growth temperature: 37°C
  Growth strain: DH5alpha
  Copy number: High Copy
Gene/Insert
  Gene/Insert name: phoAp Griffithsin (alt name: phoA GRFT)
  Species: Synthetic
  Insert size (bp): 610
  Promoter: phoA
  Cloning method: Gibson Cloning
  Sequencing primers: 5′ 5'-CAG TCC AGT TAC GCT GGA GTC; 3′ 5'-GGT CAG GTA TGA TTT AA A TGG TCA GT
Terms and licenses: Academic/Nonprofit Terms; Industry Terms: Not Available to Industry
How to cite: pHCKAn-phoAp-GRFT was a gift from Michael Lynch (Addgene plasmid # 158747 ; http://n2t.net/addgene:158747 ; RRID:Addgene_158747)
