[The description below was written by a language model from this plasmid's Addgene catalogue record and pLannotate feature annotations shown in this document.]
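Description:
pHCKAn-phoAp-GRFT is a small (about 2.4 kb) bacterial expression plasmid built on the pSMART HCKan backbone, designed to produce the antiviral lectin Griffithsin in E. coli under phosphate-responsive control. It replicates from a high-copy ColE1/pUC-type origin and is selected with kanamycin through an aph(3')-Ia aminoglycoside phosphotransferase gene, which the annotation places downstream of a cat promoter. As is typical of the pSMART design, the functional units are insulated from one another by transcription terminators: tonB, T7Te and T3Te elements flank the resistance cassette and origin, limiting read-through into or out of the cloned insert.

The roughly 610 bp synthetic insert, assembled by Gibson cloning, consists of the phoA promoter followed by the Griffithsin coding sequence and a tandem rrnB T1 and T7Te terminator pair. The feature table does not annotate the promoter itself, but the unannotated stretch upstream of the coding sequence is consistent with the catalogue entry listing phoA as the promoter. The E. coli phoA promoter belongs to the Pho regulon and is activated when inorganic phosphate becomes limiting, so expression stays low during growth and switches on automatically as phosphate is depleted, without an added chemical inducer. Griffithsin, originally from the red alga Griffithsia, binds glycosylated HIV envelope proteins such as gp120 and blocks viral entry. No affinity tags or fusion partners are annotated. The plasmid serves for low-phosphate autoinduced expression of Griffithsin, in the context of work on low-cost, large-scale production of the lectin.
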