Features (pLannotate 1.2.2; 9 found; start..end, strand, type, name):
    116..478     +  CDS            GRFIN_GRISQ: Experimental evidence at protein level: Swiss-Prot protein existence level 1. Mixed specificity lectin with anti-HIV activity. Binds to HIV envelope glycoproteins, including exterior membrane glycoprotein gp120, and inhibits viral entry into cells. Binding to gp120 is dependent on gp120 being glycosylated, and is inhibited by mannose, glucose and N- acetylglucosamine. From Griffithsia sp. (strain Q66D336) (Red alga).
    490..561     +  terminator     rrnB T1 terminator: transcription terminator T1 from the E. coli rrnB gene
    577..604     +  terminator     T7Te terminator: phage T7 early transcription terminator
    675..706     +  terminator     tonB terminator: bidirectional E. coli tonB-P14 transcription terminator
    707..809     +  promoter       cat promoter: promoter of the E. coli cat gene encoding chloramphenicol acetyltransferase
    810..1623    +  CDS            KanR (fragment): aminoglycoside phosphotransferase; aph(3')-Ia; confers resistance to kanamycin in bacteria or G418 (Geneticin®) in eukaryotes
   1646..1673    +  terminator     T7Te terminator: phage T7 early transcription terminator
   1685..2272    -  rep_origin     ori: high-copy-number ColE1/pMB1/pBR322/pUC origin of replication
   2294..2323    -  terminator     T3Te terminator: phage T3 early transcription terminator
>Addgene plasmid #158747 | pHCKAn-phoAp-GRFT | addgene full sequence | sequence record 311657 | Addgene NGS Result
GTTAATCTTTTCAACAGCTGTCATAAAGTTGTCACGGCCGAGACTTATAGTCGCTTTGTTTTTATTTTTT
AATGTATTTGTATCTAGAGATTAAAGAGGAGAATACTAGATGATGTCTTTAACCCACCGTAAATTTGGTG
GATCCGGTGGTTCACCTTTTAGTGGATTATCGTCTATTGCGGTGCGCTCTGGCTCGTACTTAGATGCAAT
CATCATTGATGGAGTACACCATGGCGGCTCCGGCGGCAACCTGTCGCCTACTTTCACTTTTGGCAGTGGG
GAGTATATTAGCAATATGACCATCCGCTCGGGTGATTATATTGACAATATCAGCTTTGAGACGAATATGG
GGCGTCGTTTCGGCCCATACGGAGGGTCGGGTGGTTCGGCTAATACGCTGTCCAATGTAAAGGTAATCCA
AATTAATGGCTCCGCTGGCGACTATCTTGATTCGTTGGACATTTATTATGAACAATATTGACCAGGCATC
AAATAAAACGAAAGGCTCAGTCGAAAGACTGGGCCTTTCGTTTTATCTGTTGTTTGTCGGTGAACGCTCT
CTACTAGAGTCACACTGGCTCACCTTCGGGTGGGCCTTTCTGCGTTTATAGACGAATTCTCTAGATATCG
CTCAATACTGACCATTTAAATCATACCTGACCTCCATAGCAGAAAGTCAAAAGCCTCCGACCGGAGGCTT
TTGACTTGATCGGCACGTAAGAGGTTCCAACTTTCACCATAATGAAATAAGATCACTACCGGGCGTATTT
TTTGAGTTATCGAGATTTTCAGGAGCTAAGGAAGCTAAAATGAGCCATATTCAACGGGAAACGTCTTGCT
CGAGGCCGCGATTAAATTCCAACATGGATGCTGATTTATATGGGTATAAATGGGCTCGCGATAATGTCGG
GCAATCAGGTGCGACAATCTATCGATTGTATGGGAAGCCCGATGCGCCAGAGTTGTTTCTGAAACATGGC
AAAGGTAGCGTTGCCAATGATGTTACAGATGAGATGGTCAGGCTAAACTGGCTGACGGAATTTATGCCTC
TTCCGACCATCAAGCATTTTATCCGTACTCCTGATGATGCATGGTTACTCACCACTGCGATCCCAGGGAA
AACAGCATTCCAGGTATTAGAAGAATATCCTGATTCAGGTGAAAATATTGTTGATGCGCTGGCAGTGTTC
CTGCGCCGGTTGCATTCGATTCCTGTTTGTAATTGTCCTTTTAACGGCGATCGCGTATTTCGTCTCGCTC
AGGCGCAATCACGAATGAATAACGGTTTGGTTGGTGCGAGTGATTTTGATGACGAGCGTAATGGCTGGCC
TGTTGAACAAGTCTGGAAAGAAATGCATAAGCTTTTGCCATTCTCACCGGATTCAGTCGTCACTCATGGT
GATTTCTCACTTGATAACCTTATTTTTGACGAGGGGAAATTAATAGGTTGTATTGATGTTGGACGAGTCG
GAATCGCAGACCGATACCAGGATCTTGCCATCCTATGGAACTGCCTCGGTGAGTTTTCTCCTTCATTACA
GAAACGGCTTTTTCAAAAATATGGTATTGATAATCCTGATATGAATAAATTGCAGTTTCACTTGATGCTC
GATGAGTTTTTCTGAGGGCCCAAATGTAATCACCTGGCTCACCTTCGGGTGGGCCTTTCTGCGTTGCTGG
CGTTTTTCCATAGGCTCCGCCCCCCTGACGAGCATCACAAAAATCGATGCTCAAGTCAGAGGTGGCGAAA
CCCGACAGGACTATAAAGATACCAGGCGTTTCCCCCTGGAAGCTCCCTCGTGCGCTCTCCTGTTCCGACC
CTGCCGCTTACCGGATACCTGTCCGCCTTTCTCCCTTCGGGAAGCGTGGCGCTTTCTCATAGCTCACGCT
GTAGGTATCTCAGTTCGGTGTAGGTCGTTCGCTCCAAGCTGGGCTGTGTGCACGAACCCCCCGTTCAGCC
CGACCGCTGCGCCTTATCCGGTAACTATCGTCTTGAGTCCAACCCGGTAAGACACGACTTATCGCCACTG
GCAGCAGCCACTGGTAACAGGATTAGCAGAGCGAGGTATGTAGGCGGTGCTACAGAGTTCTTGAAGTGGT
GGCCTAACTACGGCTACACTAGAAGAACAGTATTTGGTATCTGCGCTCTGCTGAAGCCAGTTACCTCGGA
AAAAGAGTTGGTAGCTCTTGATCCGGCAAACAAACCACCGCTGGTAGCGGTGGTTTTTTTGTTTGCAAGC
AGCAGATTACGCGCAGAAAAAAAGGATCTCAAGAAGATCCTTTGATTTTCTACCGAAGAAAGGCCCACCC
GTGAAGGTGAGCCAGTGAGTTGATTGCAGTCCAGTTACGCTGGAGTCTGAGGCTCGTCCTGAATGATATC
AAGCTTGAATTCGTT
